>Addgene plasmid #211294 | pBiT3.1-C_NUP214:1-2090 | addgene full sequence | sequence record 423442 | Addgene NGS Result
AAGACGCGTTAATTAAGACGTCGGCAGTGAAAAAAATGCTTTATTTGTGAAATTTGTGATGCTATTGCTT
TATTTGTAACCATTATAAGCTGCAATAAACAAGTTAACAACAACAATTGCATTCATTTTATGTTTCAGGT
TCAGGGGGAGGTGTGGGAGGTTTTTTAAAGCAAGTAAAACCTCTACAAATGTGGTATGGCTGATTATGAT
CCGCGGCCGCAATACGTCGACGTTATCAGCTGACTTCGTACGAGAGCCTAGGATTATGGCGCGCCACTAG
TTATTAATAGTAATCAATTACGGGGTCATTAGTTCATAGCCCATATATGGAGTTCCGCGTTACATAACTT
ACGGTAAATGGCCCGCCTGGCTGACCGCCCAACGACCCCCGCCCATTGACGTCAATAATGACGTATGTTC
CCATAGTAACGCCAATAGGGACTTTCCATTGACGTCAATGGGTGGAGTATTTACGGTAAACTGCCCACTT
GGCAGTACATCAAGTGTATCATATGCCAAGTCCGCCCCCTATTGACGTCAATGACGGTAAATGGCCCGCC
TGGCATTATGCCCAGTACATGACCTTACGGGACTTTCCTACTTGGCAGTACATCTACGTATTAGTCATCG
CTATTACCATGGTGATGCGGTTTTGGCAGTACACCAATGGGCGTGGATAGCGGTTTGACTCACGGGGATT
TCCAAGTCTCCACCCCATTGACGTCAATGGGAGTTTGTTTTGGCACCAAAATCAACGGGACTTTCCAAAA
TGTCGTAATAACCCCGCCCCGTTGACGCAAATGGGCGGTAGGCGTGTACGGTGGGAGGTCTATATAAGCA
GAGCTGGTTTAGTGAACCGTCAGATCACTAGAATCTTTATTGCGGTAGTTTATCACAGTTAAATTGCTAA
CGCAGTCAGTGCTTCTGACACAACAGTCTCGAACTTAAGCTGCAGAAGTTGGTCGTGAGGCACTGGGCAG
GTAAGTATCAAGGTTACAAGACAGGTTTAAGGAGACCAATAGAAACTGGGCTTGTCGAGACAGAGAAGAC
TCTTGCGTTTCTGATAGGCACCTATTGGTCTTACTGACATCCACTTTGCCTTTCTCTCCACAGGTGTCCA
CTCCCAGTTCAATTACAGCTCTTAAGGCTAGAGTATTAATACGACTCACTATAGGGGCGATCGCAACAAG
CTTCGGGAAGATCTGGAGCTAGCGGCGGGGGATCCGGTGGGAATTCGACACCATGGGAGACGAGATGGAT
GCCATGATTCCCGAGCGGGAGATGAAGGATTTTCAGTTTAGAGCGCTAAAGAAGGTGAGAATCTTTGACT
CCCCTGAGGAATTGCCCAAGGAACGCTCGAGTCTGCTTGCTGTGTCCAACAAATATGGTCTGGTCTTCGC
TGGTGGAGCCAGTGGCTTGCAGATTTTTCCTACTAAAAATCTTCTTATTCAAAATAAACCCGGAGATGAT
CCCAACAAAATAGTTGATAAAGTCCAAGGCTTGCTAGTTCCTATGAAATTCCCAATCCATCACCTGGCCT
TGAGCTGTGATAACCTCACACTCTCTGCGTGCATGATGTCCAGTGAATATGGTTCCATTATTGCTTTTTT
TGATGTTCGCACATTCTCAAATGAGGCTAAACAGCAAAAACGCCCATTTGCCTATCATAAGCTTTTGAAA
GATGCAGGAGGCATGGTGATTGATATGAAGTGGAACCCCACTGTCCCCTCCATGGTGGCAGTTTGTCTGG
CTGATGGTAGTATTGCTGTCCTGCAAGTCACGGAAACAGTGAAAGTATGTGCAACTCTTCCTTCCACGGT
AGCAGTAACCTCTGTGTGCTGGAGCCCCAAAGGAAAGCAGCTGGCAGTGGGAAAACAGAATGGAACTGTG
GTCCAGTATCTTCCTACTTTGCAGGAAAAAAAAGTCATTCCTTGTCCTCCGTTTTATGAGTCAGATCATC
CTGTCAGAGTTCTGGATGTGCTGTGGATTGGTACCTACGTCTTCGCCATAGTGTATGCTGCTGCAGATGG
GACCCTGGAAACGTCTCCAGATGTGGTGATGGCTCTACTACCGAAAAAAGAAGAAAAGCACCCAGAGATA
TTTGTGAACTTTATGGAGCCCTGTTATGGCAGCTGCACGGAGAGACAGCATCATTACTACCTCAGTTACA
TTGAGGAATGGGATTTAGTGCTGGCAGCATCTGCGGCTTCAACAGAAGTTAGTATCCTTGCTCGACAAAG
TGATCAGATTAATTGGGAATCTTGGCTACTGGAGGATTCTAGTCGAGCTGAATTGCCTGTGACAGACAAG
AGTGATGACTCCTTGCCCATGGGAGTTGTCGTAGACTATACAAACCAAGTGGAAATCACCATCAGTGATG
AAAAGACTCTTCCTCCTGCTCCAGTTCTCATGTTACTTTCAACAGATGGTGTGCTTTGTCCATTTTATAT
GATTAATCAAAATCCTGGGGTTAAGTCTCTCATCAAAACACCAGAGCGACTTTCATTAGAAGGAGAGCGA
CAGCCCAAGTCACCAGGAAGTACTCCCACTACCCCAACCTCCTCTCAAGCCCCACAGAAACTGGATGCTT
CTGCAGCTGCAGCCCCTGCCTCTCTGCCACCTTCATCACCTGCTGCTCCCATTGCCACTTTTTCTTTGCT
TCCTGCTGGTGGAGCCCCCACTGTGTTCTCCTTTGGTTCTTCATCTTTGAAGTCATCGGCTACGGTCACT
GGGGAGCCCCCTTCATATTCCAGTGGCTCCGACAGCTCCAAAGCAGCCCCAGGCCCTGGCCCATCAACCT
TCTCTTTTGTTCCCCCTTCTAAAGCCTCCCTAGCCCCCACCCCTGCAGCGTCTCCTGTGGCTCCATCAGC
TGCTTCATTCTCCTTTGGATCATCTGGTTTTAAGCCTACCCTGGAAAGCACACCAGTGCCAAGTGTGTCT
GCTCCAAATATAGCAATGAAGTCCTCCTTCCCACCCTCAACCTCTGCTGTCAAAGTCAACCTTAGTGAAA
AGTTTACTGCTGCAGCTACCTCTACTCCTGTTAGTAGCTCCCAGAGCGCACCCCCGATGTCGCCATTCTC
TTCTGCCTCCAAGCCAGCTGCTTCTGGACCACTCAGCCACCCCACACCTCTCTCAGCACCACCTAGTTCC
GTGCCATTGAAGTCCTCAGTCTTGCCCTCACCATCAGGACGATCTGCTCAGGGCAGTTCAAGCCCAGTGC
CCTCAATGGTACAGAAATCACCCAGGATAACCCCTCCAGCGGCAAAGCCAGGCTCTCCCCAGGCAAAGTC
ACTTCAGCCTGCTGTTGCAGAAAAGCAGGGACATCAGTGGAAAGATTCAGATCCTGTAATGGCTGGAATT
GGGGAGGAGATTGCACACTTTCAGAAGGAGTTGGAAGAGTTAAAAGCCCGAACTTCCAAAGCCTGTTTCC
AAGTGGGCACTTCTGAGGAGATGAAGATGCTGCGAACAGAATCAGATGACTTGCATACCTTTCTTTTGGA
GATTAAAGAGACCACAGAGTCGCTTCATGGAGATATAAGTAGCCTGAAAACAACTTTACTTGAGGGCTTT
GCTGGTGTTGAGGAAGCCAGAGAACAAAATGAAAGAAATCGTGACTCTGGTTATCTGCATTTGCTTTATA
AAAGACCACTGGATCCCAAGAGTGAAGCTCAGCTTCAGGAAATTCGGCGCCTTCATCAGTATGTGAAATT
TGCTGTCCAAGATGTGAATGATGTTCTAGACTTGGAGTGGGATCAGCATCTGGAACAAAAGAAAAAACAA
AGGCACCTGCTTGTGCCAGAGCGAGAGACACTGTTTAACACCCTAGCCAACAATCGGGAAATCATCAACC
AACAGAGGAAGAGGCTGAATCACCTGGTGGATAGTCTTCAGCAGCTCCGCCTTTACAAACAGACTTCCCT
GTGGAGCCTGTCCTCGGCTGTTCCTTCCCAGAGCAGCATTCACAGTTTTGACAGTGACCTGGAAAGCCTG
TGCAATGCTTTGTTGAAAACCACCATAGAATCTCACACCAAATCCTTGCCCAAAGTACCAGCCAAACTGT
CCCCCATGAAACAGGCACAACTGAGAAACTTCTTGGCCAAGAGGAAGACCCCACCAGTGAGATCCACTGC
TCCAGCCAGCCTGTCTCGATCAGCCTTTCTGTCTCAGAGATATTATGAAGACTTGGATGAAGTCAGCTCA
ACGTCATCTGTCTCCCAGTCTCTGGAGAGTGAAGATGCACGGACGTCCTGTAAAGATGACGAGGCAGTGG
TTCAGGCCCCTCGGCACGCCCCCGTGGTTCGCACTCCTTCCATCCAGCCCAGTCTCTTGCCCCATGCAGC
ACCTTTTGCTAAATCTCACCTGGTTCATGGTTCTTCACCTGGTGTGATGGGAACTTCAGTGGCTACATCT
GCTAGCAAAATTATTCCTCAAGGGGCCGATAGCACAATGCTTGCCACGAAAACCGTGAAACATGGTGCAC
CTAGTCCTTCCCACCCCATCTCAGCCCCGCAGGCAGCTGCCGCAGCAGCACTCAGGCGGCAGATGGCCAG
TCAGGCACCAGCTGTAAACACTTTGACTGAATCAACGTTGAAGAATGTCCCTCAAGTGGTAAATGTGCAG
GAATTGAAGAATAACCCTGCAACCCCTTCTACAGCCATGGGTTCTTCAGTGCCCTACTCCACAGCCAAAA
CACCTCACCCAGTGTTGACCCCAGTGGCTGCTAACCAAGCCAAGCAGGGGTCTCTAATAAATTCCCTTAA
GCCATCTGGGCCTACACCAGCATCCGGTCAGTTATCATCTGGTGACAAAGCTTCAGGGACAGCCAAGATA
GAAACAGCTGTGACTTCAACCCCATCTGCTTCTGGGCAGTTCAGCAAGCCTTTCTCATTTTCTCCATCAG
GGACTGGCTTTAATTTTGGGATAATCACACCAACACCGTCTTCTAATTTCACTGCTGCACAAGGGGCAAC
ACCCTCCACTAAAGAGTCAAGCCAGCCGGACGCATTCTCATCTGGTGGGGGAAGCAAACCTTCTTATGAG
GCCATTCCTGAAAGCTCACCTCCCTCAGGAATCACATCCGCATCAAACACCACCCCAGGAGAACCTGCCG
CATCTAGCAGCAGACCTGTGGCACCTTCTGGAACTGCTCTTTCCACCACCTCTAGTAAGCTGGAAACCCC
ACCGTCCAAGCTGGGAGAGCTTCTGTTTCCAAGTTCTTTGGCTGGAGAGACTCTGGGAAGTTTTTCAGGA
CTGCGGGTTGGCCAAGCAGATGATTCTACAAAACCAACCAATAAGGCTTCATCCACAAGCCTAACTAGTA
CCCAGCCAACCAAGACGTCAGGCGTGCCCTCAGGGTTTAATTTTACTGCCCCCCCGGTGTTAGGGAAGCA
CACGGAGCCCCCTGTGACATCCTCTGCAACCACCACCTCAGTAGCACCACCAGCAGCCACCAGCACTTCC
TCAACTGCCGTTTTTGGCAGTCTGCCAGTCACCAGTGCAGGATCCTCTGGGGTCATCAGTTTTGGTGGGA
CATCTCTAAGTGCTGGCAAGACTAGTTTTTCATTTGGAAGCCAACAGACCAATAGCACAGTGCCCCCATC
TGCCCCACCACCAACTACAGCTGCCACTCCCCTTCCAACATCATTCCCCACATTGTCATTTGGTAGCCTC
CTGAGTTCAGCAACTACCCCCTCCCTGCCTATGTCCGCTGGCAGAAGCACAGAAGAGGCCACTTCATCAG
CTTTGCCTGAGAAGCCAGGTGACAGTGAGGTCTCAGCATCAGCAGCCTCACTTCTAGAGGAGCAACAGTC
AGCCCAGCTTCCCCAGGCTCCTCCGCAAACTTCTGACTCTGTTAAAAAAGAACCTGTTCTTGCCCAGCCT
GCAGTCAGCAACTCTGGCACTGCAGCATCTAGTACTAGTCTTGTAGCACTTTCTGCAGAGGCTACCCCAG
CCACCACGGGGGTCCCTGATGCCAGGACGGAGGCAGTACCACCTGCTTCCTCCTTTTCTGTGCCTGGGCA
GACTGCTGTCACAGCAGCTGCTATCTCAAGTGCAGGCCCTGTGGCCGTCGAAACATCAAGTACCCCCATA
GCCTCCAGCACCACGTCCATTGTTGCTCCCGGCCCATCTGCAGAGGCAGCAGCATTTGGTACCGTCACTT
CTGGCTCATCCGTCTTTGCTCAGCCTCCTGCTGCCAGTTCTAGCTCAGCTTTCAACCAGCTCACCAACAA
CACAGCCACTGCCCCCTCTGCCACGCCCGTGTTTGGGCAAGTGGCAGCCAGCACCGCACCAAGTCTGTTT
GGGCAGCAGACTGGTAGCACAGCCAGCACAGCAGCTGCCACACCACAGGTCAGCAGCTCAGGGTTTAGCA
GCCCAGCTTTTGGTACCACAGCCCCAGGGGTCTTTGGACAGACAACCTTCGGGCAGGCCTCAGTCTTTGG
GCAGTCGGCGAGCAGTGCTGCAAGTGTCTTTTCCTTCAGTCAGCCTGGGTTCAGTTCCGTGCCTGCCTTC
GGTCAGCCTGCTTCCTCCACTCCCACATCCACCAGTGGAAGTGTCTTTGGTGCCGCCTCAAGTACCAGTA
GCTCCAGTTCCTTCTCATTTGGACAGTCTTCTCCCAACACAGGAGGGGGGCTGTTTGGCCAAAGCAACGC
TCCTGCTTTTGGGCAGAGTCCTGGCTTTGGACAGGGAGGCTCTGTCTTTGGTGGTACCTCAGCTGCCACC
ACAACAGCAGCAACCTCTGGGTTCAGCTTTTGCCAAGCTTCAGGTTTTGGGTCTAGTAATACTGGTTCTG
TGTTTGGTCAAGCAGCCAGTACTGGTGGAATAGTCTTTGGCCAGCAATCATCCTCTTCCAGTGGTAACGT
GTTTGGGTCTGGAAACACTGGAAGAGGGGGAGGTTTCTTCAGTGGCCTTGGAGGAAAACCCAGTCAGGAT
GCAGCCAACAAAAACCCATTCAGCTCGGCCAGTGGGGGCTTTGGATCCACAGCTACCTCAAATACCTCTA
ACCTATTTGGAAACAGTGGGGCCAAGACATTTGGTGGATTTGCCAGCTCGTCGTTTGGAGAGCAGAAACC
CACTGGCACTTTCAGCTCTGGAGGAGGAAGTGTGGCATCCCAAGGCTTTGGGTTTTCCTCTCCAAACAAA
ACAGGTGGCTTCGGTGCTGCTCCAGTGTTTGGCAGCCCTCCTACTTTTGGGGGATCCCCTGGGTTTGGAG
GGGTGCCAGCATTCGGTTCAGCCCCAGCCTTTACAAGCCCTCTGGGCTCGACGGGAGGCAAAGTGTTCGG
AGAGGGCACTGCAGCTGCCAGCGCAGGAGGATTCGGGTTTGGGAGCAGCAGCAACACCACATCCTTCGGC
ACGCTCGCGAGTCAGAATGCCCCCACTTTCGGATCACTGTCCCAACAGACTTCTGGTTTTGGGACCCAGA
GTAGCGGATTCTCTGGTTTTGGATCAGGCACAGGAGGGTTCAGCTTTGGGTCAAATAACTCGTCTGTCCA
GGGTTTTGGTGGCTGGCGAAGCGGCTCGAGCGGTGGGAGCTCCGGTGTGAGCGGCTGGCGGCTGTTCAAG
AAGATTAGCTAAGTTTAAACGGCCGCGACTCTAGACTGCAGGCATGCAAGCTGATTTGGCTGCTGCCACC
GCTGAGCAAGGCCGCTTCGAGCAGACATGATAAGATACATTGATGAGTTTGGACAAACCACAACTAGAAT
GCAGTGAAAAAAATGCTTTATTTGTGAAATTTGTGATGCTATTGCTTTATTTGTAACCATTATAAGCTGC
AATAAACAAGTTAACAACAACAATTGCATTCATTTTATGTTTCAGGTTCAGGGGGAGATGTGGGAGGTTT
TTTTAAGCAAGTAAAACCTCTACAAATGTGGTAAAATCTTAATTAAGACTTCTAATATAACTTCGTATAG
CATACATTATACGAAGTTATGGTTCCACTGTTGACAATTAATCATCGGCATAGTATATCGGCATAGTATA
ATACGACAAGGTGAGGAACTAAACCCAGGAGGCAGATCATGATTGAACAAGATGGATTGCACGCAGGTTC
TCCGGCCGCTTGGGTGGAGAGGCTATTCGGCTATGACTGGGCACAACAGACAATCGGCTGCTCTGATGCC
GCCGTGTTCCGGCTGTCAGCGCAGGGGCGCCCGGTTCTTTTTGTCAAGACCGACCTGTCCGGTGCCCTGA
ATGAACTGCAGGACGAGGCAGCGCGGCTATCGTGGCTGGCCACGACGGGCGTTCCTTGCGCAGCTGTGCT
CGACGTTGTCACTGAAGCGGGAAGGGACTGGCTGCTATTGGGCGAAGTGCCGGGGCAGGATCTCCTGTCA
TCTCACCTTGCTCCTGCCGAGAAAGTATCCATCATGGCTGATGCAATGCGGCGGCTGCATACGCTTGATC
CGGCTACCTGCCCATTCGACCACCAAGCGAAACATCGCATCGAGCGAGCACGTACTCGGATGGAAGCCGG
TCTTGTCGATCAGGATGATCTGGACGAAGAGCATCAGGGGCTCGCGCCAGCCGAACTGTTCGCCAGGCTC
AAGGCGCGCATGCCCGACGGCGAGGATCTCGTCGTGACCCATGGCGATGCCTGCTTGCCGAATATCATGG
TGGAAAATGGCCGCTTTTCTGGATTCATCGACTGTGGCCGGCTGGGTGTGGCGGACCGCTATCAGGACAT
AGCGTTGGCTACCCGTGATATTGCTGAAGAGCTTGGCGGCGAATGGGCTGACCGCTTCCTCGTGCTTTAC
GGTATCGCCGCTCCCGATTCGCAGCGCATCGCCTTCTATCGCCTTCTTGACGAGTTCTTCTGATTCGAAA
TGACCGACCAAGCGACGCCCAACCGGTATCAGCTCACTCAAAGGCGGTAATACGGTTATCCACAGAATCA
GGGGATAACGCAGGAAAGAACATGTGAGCAAAAGGCCAGCAAAAGGCCAGGAACCGTAAAAAGGCCGCGT
TGCTGGCGTTTTTCCATAGGCTCCGCCCCCCTGACGAGCATCACAAAAATCGACGCTCAAGTCAGAGGTG
GCGAAACCCGACAGGACTATAAAGATACCAGGCGTTTCCCCCTGGAAGCTCCCTCGTGCGCTCTCCTGTT
CCGACCCTGCCGCTTACCGGATACCTGTCCGCCTTTCTCCCTTCGGGAAGCGTGGCGCTTTCTCATAGCT
CACGCTGTAGGTATCTCAGTTCGGTGTAGGTCGTTCGCTCCAAGCTGGGCTGTGTGCACGAACCCCCCGT
TCAGCCCGACCGCTGCGCCTTATCCGGTAACTATCGTCTTGAGTCCAACCCGGTAAGACACGACTTATCG
CCACTGGCAGCAGCCACTGGTAACAGGATTAGCAGAGCGAGGTATGTAGGCGGTGCTACAGAGTTCTTGA
AGTGGTGGCCTAACTACGGCTACACTAGAAGGACAGTATTTGGTATCTGCGCTCTGCTGAAGCCAGTTAC
CTTCGGAAAAAGAGTTGGTAGCTCTTGATCCGGCAAACAAACCACCGCTGGTAGCGGTGGTTTTTTTGTT
TGCAAGCAGCAGATTACGCGCAGAAAAAAAGGATTTCAAGAAGATCCTTTGATCTTTTCTACGGGGTCTG
ACGCTCAGTGGAACGAAAACTCACGTTAAGGGATTTTGGTCATGAGATTATCAAAAAGGATCTTCACCTA
GATCCTTTTATAGTCCGGAATCGTCACACAAAAAACCAACACACAGATGTAATGAAAATAAAGATATTTT
ATTGCGGCCATCGTGATGGCTAGAGTTTAGCCCTCCCACACATAACCAGAGGGCAGCAATTCACGAATCC
CAACTGCCGTCGGCTGTCCATCACTGTCCTTCACTATGGCTTTGATCCCAGGATGCAGATCGAGAAGCAC
CTGTCGGCACCGTCCGCAGGGGCTCAAGATGCCCCTGTTCTCATTTCCGATCGCGACGATACAAGTCAGG
TTGCCAGCTGCCGCAGCAGCAGCAGTGCCCAGCACCACGAGTTCTGCACAAGGTCCCCCAGTAAAATGAT
ATACATTGACACCAGTGAAGATGCGGCCGTCGCTAGAGAGAGCTGCGCTGGCGACGCTGTAGTCTTCAGA
GATGGGGATGCTGTTGATTGTAGCCGTTGCTCTTTCAATGAGGGTGGATTCTTCTTGAGACAAAGGCTTG
GCCATGGTGGCGCTAGTGTCAGAAGAATCGAGCTTTTTGCAAAAGCCTAGGCCTCCAAAAAAGCCTCCTC
ACTACTTCTGGAATAGCTCAGAGGCCGAGGCGGCCTCGGCCTCTGCATAAATAAAAAAAATTAGTCAGCC
ATGGGGCGGAGAATGGGCGGAACTGGGCGGAGTTAGGGGCGGGATGGGCGGAGTTAGGGGCGGGACTATG
GTTGCTGACTAATTGAGATGCATGCTTTGCATACTTCTGCCTGCTGGGGAGCCTGGGGACTTTCCACACC
TGGTTGCTGACTAATTGAGATGCATGCTTTGCATACTTCTGCCTGCTGGGGAGCCTGGGGACTTTCCACA
CCCTAACTGACACACATTCCACAGCTGGTTCTTTCCGCCTCAGAAGGTACCTAACCAAGTTCCTCTTTCA
GAGGTTATTTCAGGCCATGGTGCTGCGC
Features (pLannotate 1.2.2; 17 found; start..end, strand, type, name):
     24..105     -  polyA_signal   SV40 poly(A) signal: SV40 polyadenylation signal
    128..211     -  CDS            large T antigen (fragment): large T antigen from SV40 (simian virus 40)
    276..641     +  enhancer       CMV enhancer: human cytomegalovirus immediate early enhancer
    643..842     +  promoter       CMV promoter: human cytomegalovirus (CMV) immediate early promoter
    981..1113    +  intron         chimeric intron: chimera between introns from human β-globin and immunoglobulin heavy chain genes
   1157..1175    +  promoter       T7 promoter: promoter for bacteriophage T7 RNA polymerase
   1243..7512    +  CDS            NUP214: NU214_HUMAN - Also known as CAIN, CAN, KIAA0023. Experimental evidence at protein level: Swiss-Prot protein existence level 1. (Microbial infection) Required for capsid disassembly of the human adenovirus 5 (HadV-5) leading to release of the viral genome to the nucleus (in vitro). From Homo sapiens (Human).
   7608..7635    +  CDS            SET1 (fragment): solubility-enhancement tag derived from T7 phage gene 10B
   7661..7782    -  polyA_signal   SV40 poly(A) signal: SV40 polyadenylation signal
   7805..7873    -  CDS            large T antigen (fragment): large T antigen from SV40 (simian virus 40)
   7897..7930    +  protein_bind   loxP: Cre-mediated recombination occurs in the 8-bp core sequence (GCATACAT). Cre recombinase
   7940..7987    +  promoter       EM7 promoter: synthetic bacterial promoter&nbsp
   8019..8810    +  CDS            neo: KKA2_KLEPN - Also known as kan, nptII. Experimental evidence at protein level: Swiss-Prot protein existence level 1. Resistance to kanamycin, neomycin, paromomycin, ribostamycin, butirosin and gentamicin B. From Klebsiella pneumoniae.
   8971..9559    -  rep_origin     ori: high-copy-number ColE1/pMB1/pBR322/pUC origin of replication
   9685..9733    -  polyA_signal   poly(A) signal: synthetic polyadenylation signal
   9757..10155   -  CDS            BSD: blasticidin S deaminase; Aspergillus terreus BSD; confers resistance to blasticidin
  10186..10543   -  promoter       SV40 promoter: SV40 enhancer and early promoter
