[The description below was written by a language model from this plasmid's Addgene catalogue record and pLannotate feature annotations shown in this document.]
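Description:
pBiT3.1-C_NUP214:1-2090 is a mammalian expression plasmid built on Promega's pBiT3.1-C backbone that encodes full-length human NUP214 (residues M1–S2090, a 6,270 bp insert) fused at its C terminus, through a short glycine-serine linker, to the HiBiT peptide. HiBiT is the small NanoLuc fragment that complements the LgBiT partner to reconstitute luciferase activity, so the tagged nucleoporin can be detected and quantified by luminescence. The coding sequence derives from a Mammalian Gene Collection clone and carries the P574S natural variant and S1872N, an annotated sequence conflict. It was inserted by ligation-independent cloning between EcoRI and XhoI sites, both of which remain intact.

Expression is driven by the CMV immediate-early enhancer and promoter, followed by a chimeric β-globin/immunoglobulin intron that promotes efficient transcript processing. A T7 promoter just upstream of the ORF serves as a sequencing primer site. An SV40 polyadenylation signal is annotated downstream of the insert. The short "SET1" hit after the ORF is a fragment match and probably not a functional element.

In bacteria the plasmid replicates from a high-copy ColE1/pUC-type origin and is selected with kanamycin through an EM7-driven neo (nptII) gene, which is preceded by a loxP site. The catalogue lists neomycin/G418 as the mammalian selectable marker. However, the feature table shows only the bacterial EM7 promoter upstream of neo, and it additionally shows an SV40 promoter-driven blasticidin S deaminase cassette with a synthetic poly(A) signal, which the catalogue entry does not mention.

The construct comes from a study assessing the ligandability of WD40 repeat-containing proteins. The record does not describe a specific assay, but HiBiT fusions are commonly used for luminescence-based protein level measurements.
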