Addgene plasmid #211294: pBiT3.1-C_NUP214:1-2090
Purpose: Mammalian expression of full-length human NUP214. C-terminal HiBiT tag.
Depositing lab: Cheryl Arrowsmith. Depositing organization: University of Toronto. Publication: A Target Class Ligandability Evaluation of WD40 Repeat-Containing Proteins. Ackloo S, Li F, Szewczyk M, Seitova A, Loppnau P, Zeng H, Xu J, Ahmad S, Arnautova YA, Baghaie AJ, Beldar S, Bolotokova A, Centrella PA, Chau I, Clark MA, Cuozzo JW, Dehghani-Tafti S, Disch JS, Dong A, Dumas A, Feng JA, Ghiabi P, Gibson E, Gilmer J, Goldman B, Green SR, Guie MA, Guilinger JP, Harms N, Herasymenko O, Houliston S, Hutchinson A, Kearnes S, Keefe AD, Kimani SW, Kramer T, Kutera M, Kwak HA, Lento C, Li Y, Liu J, Loup J, Machado RAC, Mulhern CJ, Perveen S, Righetto GL, Riley P, Shrestha S, Sigel EA, Silva M, Sintchak MD, Slakman BL, Taylor RD, Thompson J, Torng W, Underkoffler C, von Rechenberg M, Walsh RT, Watson I, Wilson DJ, Wolf E, Yadav M, Yazdi AK, Zhang J, Zhang Y, Santhakumar V, Edwards AM, Barsyte-Lovejoy D, Schapira M, Brown PJ, Halabelian L, Arrowsmith CH. J Med Chem. 2025 Jan 23;68(2):1092-1112. doi: 10.1021/acs.jmedchem.4c02010. Epub 2024 Nov 4. PubMed 39495097.
Backbone
  Vector backbone: pBiT3.1-C
  Backbone manufacturer: Promega
  Vector type: Mammalian Expression
  Selectable markers: Neomycin (select with G418)
Growth in bacteria
  Bacterial resistance: Kanamycin, 50 μg/mL
  Growth temperature: 37°C
  Growth strain: DH5alpha
  Copy number: High Copy
Gene/Insert
  Gene/Insert name: NUP214:M1-S2090
  Species: H. sapiens (human)
  Insert size (bp): 6270
  Mutation: P574S natural variant (VAR_045691). S1872N annotated sequence conflict
  Entrez Gene: NUP214 (a.k.a. CAIN, CAN, IIAE9)
  Promoter: CMV
  Tag / fusion protein: GSSGGSSGVSGWRLFKKIS (C terminal on insert)
  Cloning method: Ligation Independent Cloning
  Sequencing primers: 5′ T7; 3′ TTGCTCAGCGGTGGCAGCAG
Resource information
  A portion of this plasmid was derived from a plasmid made by: Mammalian Gene Collection (BC045620)
Terms and licenses: Academic/Nonprofit Terms; Industry Terms: Not Available to Industry
Depositor comments: 5' Cloning Site: EcoR1 (not destroyed), 3' Cloning Site: Xho1 (not destroyed).
How to cite: pBiT3.1-C_NUP214:1-2090 was a gift from Cheryl Arrowsmith (Addgene plasmid # 211294 ; http://n2t.net/addgene:211294 ; RRID:Addgene_211294)
