>Addgene plasmid #211294 | pBiT3.1-C_NUP214:1-2090 | depositor partial sequence | sequence record 412066 | Insert sequence
ATGGGAGACGAGATGGATGCCATGATTCCCGAGCGGGAGATGAAGGATTTTCAGTTTAGAGCGCTAAAGA
AGGTGAGAATCTTTGACTCCCCTGAGGAATTGCCCAAGGAACGCTCGAGTCTGCTTGCTGTGTCCAACAA
ATATGGTCTGGTCTTCGCTGGTGGAGCCAGTGGCTTGCAGATTTTTCCTACTAAAAATCTTCTTATTCAA
AATAAACCCGGAGATGATCCCAACAAAATAGTTGATAAAGTCCAAGGCTTGCTAGTTCCTATGAAATTCC
CAATCCATCACCTGGCCTTGAGCTGTGATAACCTCACACTCTCTGCGTGCATGATGTCCAGTGAATATGG
TTCCATTATTGCTTTTTTTGATGTTCGCACATTCTCAAATGAGGCTAAACAGCAAAAACGCCCATTTGCC
TATCATAAGCTTTTGAAAGATGCAGGAGGCATGGTGATTGATATGAAGTGGAACCCCACTGTCCCCTCCA
TGGTGGCAGTTTGTCTGGCTGATGGTAGTATTGCTGTCCTGCAAGTCACGGAAACAGTGAAAGTATGTGC
AACTCTTCCTTCCACGGTAGCAGTAACCTCTGTGTGCTGGAGCCCCAAAGGAAAGCAGCTGGCAGTGGGA
AAACAGAATGGAACTGTGGTCCAGTATCTTCCTACTTTGCAGGAAAAAAAAGTCATTCCTTGTCCTCCGT
TTTATGAGTCAGATCATCCTGTCAGAGTTCTGGATGTGCTGTGGATTGGTACCTACGTCTTCGCCATAGT
GTATGCTGCTGCAGATGGGACCCTGGAAACGTCTCCAGATGTGGTGATGGCTCTACTACCGAAAAAAGAA
GAAAAGCACCCAGAGATATTTGTGAACTTTATGGAGCCCTGTTATGGCAGCTGCACGGAGAGACAGCATC
ATTACTACCTCAGTTACATTGAGGAATGGGATTTAGTGCTGGCAGCATCTGCGGCTTCAACAGAAGTTAG
TATCCTTGCTCGACAAAGTGATCAGATTAATTGGGAATCTTGGCTACTGGAGGATTCTAGTCGAGCTGAA
TTGCCTGTGACAGACAAGAGTGATGACTCCTTGCCCATGGGAGTTGTCGTAGACTATACAAACCAAGTGG
AAATCACCATCAGTGATGAAAAGACTCTTCCTCCTGCTCCAGTTCTCATGTTACTTTCAACAGATGGTGT
GCTTTGTCCATTTTATATGATTAATCAAAATCCTGGGGTTAAGTCTCTCATCAAAACACCAGAGCGACTT
TCATTAGAAGGAGAGCGACAGCCCAAGTCACCAGGAAGTACTCCCACTACCCCAACCTCCTCTCAAGCCC
CACAGAAACTGGATGCTTCTGCAGCTGCAGCCCCTGCCTCTCTGCCACCTTCATCACCTGCTGCTCCCAT
TGCCACTTTTTCTTTGCTTCCTGCTGGTGGAGCCCCCACTGTGTTCTCCTTTGGTTCTTCATCTTTGAAG
TCATCGGCTACGGTCACTGGGGAGCCCCCTTCATATTCCAGTGGCTCCGACAGCTCCAAAGCAGCCCCAG
GCCCTGGCCCATCAACCTTCTCTTTTGTTCCCCCTTCTAAAGCCTCCCTAGCCCCCACCCCTGCAGCGTC
TCCTGTGGCTCCATCAGCTGCTTCATTCTCCTTTGGATCATCTGGTTTTAAGCCTACCCTGGAAAGCACA
CCAGTGCCAAGTGTGTCTGCTCCAAATATAGCAATGAAGTCCTCCTTCCCACCCTCAACCTCTGCTGTCA
AAGTCAACCTTAGTGAAAAGTTTACTGCTGCAGCTACCTCTACTCCTGTTAGTAGCTCCCAGAGCGCACC
CCCGATGTCGCCATTCTCTTCTGCCTCCAAGCCAGCTGCTTCTGGACCACTCAGCCACCCCACACCTCTC
TCAGCACCACCTAGTTCCGTGCCATTGAAGTCCTCAGTCTTGCCCTCACCATCAGGACGATCTGCTCAGG
GCAGTTCAAGCCCAGTGCCCTCAATGGTACAGAAATCACCCAGGATAACCCCTCCAGCGGCAAAGCCAGG
CTCTCCCCAGGCAAAGTCACTTCAGCCTGCTGTTGCAGAAAAGCAGGGACATCAGTGGAAAGATTCAGAT
CCTGTAATGGCTGGAATTGGGGAGGAGATTGCACACTTTCAGAAGGAGTTGGAAGAGTTAAAAGCCCGAA
CTTCCAAAGCCTGTTTCCAAGTGGGCACTTCTGAGGAGATGAAGATGCTGCGAACAGAATCAGATGACTT
GCATACCTTTCTTTTGGAGATTAAAGAGACCACAGAGTCGCTTCATGGAGATATAAGTAGCCTGAAAACA
ACTTTACTTGAGGGCTTTGCTGGTGTTGAGGAAGCCAGAGAACAAAATGAAAGAAATCGTGACTCTGGTT
ATCTGCATTTGCTTTATAAAAGACCACTGGATCCCAAGAGTGAAGCTCAGCTTCAGGAAATTCGGCGCCT
TCATCAGTATGTGAAATTTGCTGTCCAAGATGTGAATGATGTTCTAGACTTGGAGTGGGATCAGCATCTG
GAACAAAAGAAAAAACAAAGGCACCTGCTTGTGCCAGAGCGAGAGACACTGTTTAACACCCTAGCCAACA
ATCGGGAAATCATCAACCAACAGAGGAAGAGGCTGAATCACCTGGTGGATAGTCTTCAGCAGCTCCGCCT
TTACAAACAGACTTCCCTGTGGAGCCTGTCCTCGGCTGTTCCTTCCCAGAGCAGCATTCACAGTTTTGAC
AGTGACCTGGAAAGCCTGTGCAATGCTTTGTTGAAAACCACCATAGAATCTCACACCAAATCCTTGCCCA
AAGTACCAGCCAAACTGTCCCCCATGAAACAGGCACAACTGAGAAACTTCTTGGCCAAGAGGAAGACCCC
ACCAGTGAGATCCACTGCTCCAGCCAGCCTGTCTCGATCAGCCTTTCTGTCTCAGAGATATTATGAAGAC
TTGGATGAAGTCAGCTCAACGTCATCTGTCTCCCAGTCTCTGGAGAGTGAAGATGCACGGACGTCCTGTA
AAGATGACGAGGCAGTGGTTCAGGCCCCTCGGCACGCCCCCGTGGTTCGCACTCCTTCCATCCAGCCCAG
TCTCTTGCCCCATGCAGCACCTTTTGCTAAATCTCACCTGGTTCATGGTTCTTCACCTGGTGTGATGGGA
ACTTCAGTGGCTACATCTGCTAGCAAAATTATTCCTCAAGGGGCCGATAGCACAATGCTTGCCACGAAAA
CCGTGAAACATGGTGCACCTAGTCCTTCCCACCCCATCTCAGCCCCGCAGGCAGCTGCCGCAGCAGCACT
CAGGCGGCAGATGGCCAGTCAGGCACCAGCTGTAAACACTTTGACTGAATCAACGTTGAAGAATGTCCCT
CAAGTGGTAAATGTGCAGGAATTGAAGAATAACCCTGCAACCCCTTCTACAGCCATGGGTTCTTCAGTGC
CCTACTCCACAGCCAAAACACCTCACCCAGTGTTGACCCCAGTGGCTGCTAACCAAGCCAAGCAGGGGTC
TCTAATAAATTCCCTTAAGCCATCTGGGCCTACACCAGCATCCGGTCAGTTATCATCTGGTGACAAAGCT
TCAGGGACAGCCAAGATAGAAACAGCTGTGACTTCAACCCCATCTGCTTCTGGGCAGTTCAGCAAGCCTT
TCTCATTTTCTCCATCAGGGACTGGCTTTAATTTTGGGATAATCACACCAACACCGTCTTCTAATTTCAC
TGCTGCACAAGGGGCAACACCCTCCACTAAAGAGTCAAGCCAGCCGGACGCATTCTCATCTGGTGGGGGA
AGCAAACCTTCTTATGAGGCCATTCCTGAAAGCTCACCTCCCTCAGGAATCACATCCGCATCAAACACCA
CCCCAGGAGAACCTGCCGCATCTAGCAGCAGACCTGTGGCACCTTCTGGAACTGCTCTTTCCACCACCTC
TAGTAAGCTGGAAACCCCACCGTCCAAGCTGGGAGAGCTTCTGTTTCCAAGTTCTTTGGCTGGAGAGACT
CTGGGAAGTTTTTCAGGACTGCGGGTTGGCCAAGCAGATGATTCTACAAAACCAACCAATAAGGCTTCAT
CCACAAGCCTAACTAGTACCCAGCCAACCAAGACGTCAGGCGTGCCCTCAGGGTTTAATTTTACTGCCCC
CCCGGTGTTAGGGAAGCACACGGAGCCCCCTGTGACATCCTCTGCAACCACCACCTCAGTAGCACCACCA
GCAGCCACCAGCACTTCCTCAACTGCCGTTTTTGGCAGTCTGCCAGTCACCAGTGCAGGATCCTCTGGGG
TCATCAGTTTTGGTGGGACATCTCTAAGTGCTGGCAAGACTAGTTTTTCATTTGGAAGCCAACAGACCAA
TAGCACAGTGCCCCCATCTGCCCCACCACCAACTACAGCTGCCACTCCCCTTCCAACATCATTCCCCACA
TTGTCATTTGGTAGCCTCCTGAGTTCAGCAACTACCCCCTCCCTGCCTATGTCCGCTGGCAGAAGCACAG
AAGAGGCCACTTCATCAGCTTTGCCTGAGAAGCCAGGTGACAGTGAGGTCTCAGCATCAGCAGCCTCACT
TCTAGAGGAGCAACAGTCAGCCCAGCTTCCCCAGGCTCCTCCGCAAACTTCTGACTCTGTTAAAAAAGAA
CCTGTTCTTGCCCAGCCTGCAGTCAGCAACTCTGGCACTGCAGCATCTAGTACTAGTCTTGTAGCACTTT
CTGCAGAGGCTACCCCAGCCACCACGGGGGTCCCTGATGCCAGGACGGAGGCAGTACCACCTGCTTCCTC
CTTTTCTGTGCCTGGGCAGACTGCTGTCACAGCAGCTGCTATCTCAAGTGCAGGCCCTGTGGCCGTCGAA
ACATCAAGTACCCCCATAGCCTCCAGCACCACGTCCATTGTTGCTCCCGGCCCATCTGCAGAGGCAGCAG
CATTTGGTACCGTCACTTCTGGCTCATCCGTCTTTGCTCAGCCTCCTGCTGCCAGTTCTAGCTCAGCTTT
CAACCAGCTCACCAACAACACAGCCACTGCCCCCTCTGCCACGCCCGTGTTTGGGCAAGTGGCAGCCAGC
ACCGCACCAAGTCTGTTTGGGCAGCAGACTGGTAGCACAGCCAGCACAGCAGCTGCCACACCACAGGTCA
GCAGCTCAGGGTTTAGCAGCCCAGCTTTTGGTACCACAGCCCCAGGGGTCTTTGGACAGACAACCTTCGG
GCAGGCCTCAGTCTTTGGGCAGTCGGCGAGCAGTGCTGCAAGTGTCTTTTCCTTCAGTCAGCCTGGGTTC
AGTTCCGTGCCTGCCTTCGGTCAGCCTGCTTCCTCCACTCCCACATCCACCAGTGGAAGTGTCTTTGGTG
CCGCCTCAAGTACCAGTAGCTCCAGTTCCTTCTCATTTGGACAGTCTTCTCCCAACACAGGAGGGGGGCT
GTTTGGCCAAAGCAACGCTCCTGCTTTTGGGCAGAGTCCTGGCTTTGGACAGGGAGGCTCTGTCTTTGGT
GGTACCTCAGCTGCCACCACAACAGCAGCAACCTCTGGGTTCAGCTTTTGCCAAGCTTCAGGTTTTGGGT
CTAGTAATACTGGTTCTGTGTTTGGTCAAGCAGCCAGTACTGGTGGAATAGTCTTTGGCCAGCAATCATC
CTCTTCCAGTGGTAACGTGTTTGGGTCTGGAAACACTGGAAGAGGGGGAGGTTTCTTCAGTGGCCTTGGA
GGAAAACCCAGTCAGGATGCAGCCAACAAAAACCCATTCAGCTCGGCCAGTGGGGGCTTTGGATCCACAG
CTACCTCAAATACCTCTAACCTATTTGGAAACAGTGGGGCCAAGACATTTGGTGGATTTGCCAGCTCGTC
GTTTGGAGAGCAGAAACCCACTGGCACTTTCAGCTCTGGAGGAGGAAGTGTGGCATCCCAAGGCTTTGGG
TTTTCCTCTCCAAACAAAACAGGTGGCTTCGGTGCTGCTCCAGTGTTTGGCAGCCCTCCTACTTTTGGGG
GATCCCCTGGGTTTGGAGGGGTGCCAGCATTCGGTTCAGCCCCAGCCTTTACAAGCCCTCTGGGCTCGAC
GGGAGGCAAAGTGTTCGGAGAGGGCACTGCAGCTGCCAGCGCAGGAGGATTCGGGTTTGGGAGCAGCAGC
AACACCACATCCTTCGGCACGCTCGCGAGTCAGAATGCCCCCACTTTCGGATCACTGTCCCAACAGACTT
CTGGTTTTGGGACCCAGAGTAGCGGATTCTCTGGTTTTGGATCAGGCACAGGAGGGTTCAGCTTTGGGTC
AAATAACTCGTCTGTCCAGGGTTTTGGTGGCTGGCGAAGC
